>Addgene plasmid #109847 | pHH0103_AR_Hormone-recep | addgene full sequence | sequence record 213899 | Addgene NGS Result
TTGACAATTAATCATCGGCTCGTATAATGTGTGGAATTGTGAGCGGATAACAATTTCACACAGGAAACAG
CCAGTCCGTTTAGGTGTTTTCACGAGCACTTCACCAACAAGGACCATAGATTATGAAAATCGAAGAACAC
CATCACCATCACCATTCCAGCGGTAAGCTTATGTCCCCTATACTAGGTTATTGGAAAATTAAGGGCCTTG
TGCAACCCACTCGACTTCTTTTGGAATATCTTGAAGAAAAATATGAAGAGCATTTGTATGAGCGCGATGA
AGGTGATAAATGGCGAAACAAAAAGTTTGAATTGGGTTTGGAGTTTCCCAATCTTCCTTATTATATTGAT
GGTGATGTTAAATTAACACAGTCTATGGCCATCATACGTTATATAGCTGACAAGCACAACATGTTGGGTG
GTTGTCCAAAAGAGCGTGCAGAGATTTCAATGCTTGAAGGAGCGGTTTTGGATATTAGATACGGTGTTTC
GAGAATTGCATATAGTAAAGACTTTGAAACTCTCAAAGTTGATTTTCTTAGCAAGCTACCTGAAATGCTG
AAAATGTTCGAAGATCGTTTATGTCATAAAACATATTTAAATGGTGATCATGTAACCCATCCTGACTTCA
TGTTGTATGACGCTCTTGATGTTGTTTTATACATGGACCCAATGTGCCTGGATGCGTTCCCAAAATTAGT
TTGTTTTAAAAAACGTATTGAAGCTATCCCACAAATTGATAAGTACTTGAAATCCAGCAAGTATATAGCA
TGGCCTTTGCAGGGCTGGCAAGCCACGTTTGGTGGTGGCGACCATCCTCCAAAATCGGATCTGGAAGTTC
TGTTCCAGGGGCCCCTGTCCAGCGGTCTGGTTCCGCGTGGTTCCGGTACCGCGGCCCAGCCGGCCAGTCA
TATTGAAGGCTATGAATGCCAGCCGATCTTTCTGAACGTCCTGGAAGCGATTGAACCGGGCGTGGTTTGT
GCCGGTCACGATAACAATCAGCCGGACAGCTTCGCAGCACTGCTGAGCTCTCTGAACGAACTGGGCGAAC
GTCAACTGGTTCATGTCGTGAAATGGGCAAAGGCTCTGCCGGGTTTTCGCAATCTGCACGTCGATGACCA
GATGGCAGTGATCCAATATTCTTGGATGGGCCTGATGGTTTTTGCTATGGGTTGGCGTAGTTTCACCAAC
GTCAATTCCCGCATGCTGTACTTTGCGCCGGATCTGGTGTTCAACGAATATCGTATGCATAAATCACGCA
TGTACTCGCAGTGCGTTCGTATGCGCCACCTGAGCCAAGAATTTGGCTGGCTGCAGATCACGCCGCAAGA
ATTTCTGTGTATGAAAGCACTGCTGCTGTTCTCTATTATCCCGGTGGATGGTCTGAAAAACCAGAAGTTT
TTCGACGAACTGCGTATGAACTACATCAAGGAACTGGATCGTATTATCGCGTGCAAACGCAAGAATCCGA
CCAGTTGTTCCCGTCGCTTCTACCAGCTGACGAAACTGCTGGACAGCGTGCAGCCGATCGCACGTGAACT
GCATCAATTTACCTTCGATCTGCTGATTAAGAGCCACATGGTTTCTGTCGACTTTCCGGAAATGATGGCC
GAAATTATCTCAGTGCAGGTTCCGAAAATCCTGTCGGGTAAAGTTAAGCCGATTTACTTCCATACGCAAG
CGGCCGCATA
[142 nt withheld, positions 1691-1832]
C
[98 nt withheld, positions 1834-1931]
AGTTTGTACTGGTGACGAAACTCAGTGTCTAGCTAGAGTGGC
[149 nt withheld, positions 1974-2122]
T
[41 nt withheld, positions 2124-2164]
T
[62 nt withheld, positions 2166-2227]
A
[35 nt withheld, positions 2229-2263]
CCTCCCTCAATCGGTTGAATGTCGCCCTTTTGTCTTTGGCGCTGGTAAACCATATGAA
[86 nt withheld, positions 2322-2407]
T
[54 nt withheld, positions 2409-2462]
CTAGCGCCGCCCTATACCTTGTCTGCCTCCCCGCGTTGCGTCGCGGTGCATGGAGCCGGGCCACCTCGAC
CTGAATGGAAGCCGGCGGCACCTCGCTAACGGATTCACCACTCCAAGAATTGGAGCCAATCAATTCTTGC
GGAGAACTGTGAATGCGCAAACCAACCCTTGGCAGAACATATCCATCGCGTCCGCCATCTCCAGCAGCCG
CACGCGGCGCATCTCGGGCAGCGTTGGGTCCTGGCCACGGGTGCGCATGATCGTGCTCCTGTCGTTGAGG
ACCCGGCTAGGCTGGCGGGGTTGCCTTACTGGTTAGCAGAATGAATCACCGATACGCGAGCGAACGTGAA
GCGACTGCTGCTGCAAAACGTCTGCGACCTGAGCAACAACATGAATGGTCTTCGGTTTCCGTGTTTCGTA
AAGTCTGGAAACGCGGAAGTCAGCGCCCTGCACCATTATGTTCCGGATCTGCATCGCAGGATGCTGCTGG
CTACCCTGTGGAACACCTACATCTGTATTAACGAAGCGCTGGCATTGACCCTGAGTGATTTTTCTCTGGT
CCCGCCGCATCCATACCGCCAGTTGTTTACCCTCACAACGTTCCAGTAACCGGGCATGTTCATCATCAGT
AACCCGTATCGTGAGCATCCTCTCTCGTTTCATCGGTATCATTACCCCCATGAACAGAAATCCCCCTTAC
ACGGAGGCATCAGTGACCAAACAGGAAAAAACCGCCCTTAACATGGCCCGCTTTATCAGAAGCCAGACAT
TAACGCTTCTGGAGAAACTCAACGAGCTGGACGCGGATGAACAGGCAGACATCTGTGAATCGCTTCACGA
CCACGCTGATGAGCTTTACCGCAGGATCCGCGAAATTGTAAGCGTTAATATTTTGTTAAAATTCGCGTTA
AATTTTTGTTAAATCAGCTCATTTTTTAACCAATAGGCCGAAATCGGCAAAATCCCTTATAAATCAAAAG
AATAGACCGAGATAGGGT
[37 nt withheld, positions 3461-3497]
AAAGAACGTGGACTCCAACGTCAAAGG
[49 nt withheld, positions 3525-3573]
T
[91 nt withheld, positions 3575-3665]
G
[124 nt withheld, positions 3667-3790]
CGCGGATCCTGCCTCGCGCGTTTCGGTGATGACGGTGAAAACCTCTGACACATGCAGCTCCCGGAGACGG
TCACAGCTTGTCTGTAAGCGGATGCCGGGAGCAGACAAGCCCGTCAGGGCGCGTCAGCGGGTGTTGGCGG
GTGTCGGGGCGCAGCCATGACCCAGTCACGTAGCGATAGCGGAGTGTATACTGGCTTAACTATGCGGCAT
CAGAGCAGATTGTACTGAGAGTGCACCATATGCGGTGTGAAATACCGCACAGATGCGTAAGGAGAAAATA
CCGCATCAGGCGCTCTTCCGCTTCCTCGCTCACTGACTCGCTGCGCTCGGTCGTTCGGCTGCGGCGAGCG
GTATCAGCTCACTCAAAGGCGGTAATACGGTTATCCACAGAATCAGGGGATAACGCAGGAAAGAACATGT
GAGCAAAAGGCCAGCAAAAGGCCAGGAACCGTAAAAAGGCCGCGTTGCTGGCGTTTTTCCATAGGCTCCG
CCCCCCTGACGAGCATCACAAAAATCGACGCTCAAGTCAGAGGTGGCGAAACCCGACAGGACTATAAAGA
TACCAGGGTTTCCCCCTGGAAGCTCCCTCGTGCGCTCTCCTGTTCCGACCCTGCCGCTTACCGGATACCT
GTCCGCCTTTCTCCCTTCGGGAAGCGTGGCGCTTTCTCATAGCTCACGCTGTAGGTATCTCAGTTCGGTG
TAGGTCGTTCGCTCCAAGCTGGGCTGTGTGCACGAACCCCCCGTTCAGCCCGACCGCTGCGCCTTATCCG
GTAACTATCGTCTTGAGTCCAACCCGGTAAGACACGACTTATCGCCACTGGCAGCAGCCACTGGTAACAG
GATTAGCAGAGCGAGGTATGTAGGCGGTGCTACAGAGTTCTTGAAGTGGTGGCCTAACTACGGCTACACT
AGAAGGACAGTATTTGGTATCTGCGCTCTGCTGAAGCCAGTTACCTTCGGAAAAAGAGTTGGTAGCTCTT
GATCCGGCAAACAAACCACCGCTGGTAGCGGTGGTTTTTTTGTTTGCAAGCAGCAGATTACGCGCAGAAA
AAAAGGATCTCAAGAAGATCCTTTGATCTTTTCTACGGGGTCTGACGCTCAGTGGAACGAAAACTCACGT
TAAGGGATTTTGGTCATGAGATTATCAAAAAGGATCTTCACCTAGATCCTTTTAAATTAAAAATGAAGTT
TTAAATCAATCTAAAGTATATATGAGTAAACTTGGTCTGACAGTTACCAATGCTTAATCAGTGAGGCACC
TATCTCAGCGATCTGTCTATTTCGTTCATCCATAGTTGCCTGACTCCCCGTCGTGTAGATAACTACGATA
CGGGAGGGCTTACCATCTGGCCCCAGTGCTGCAATGATACCGCGAGACCCACGCTCACCGGCTCCAGATT
TATCAGCAATAAACCAGCCAGCCGGAAGGGCCGAGCGCAGAAGTGGTCCTGCAACTTTATCCGCCTCCAT
CCAGTCTATTAATTGTTGCCGGGAAGCTAGAGTAAGTAGTTCGCCAGTTAATAGTTTGCGCAACGTTGTT
GCCATTGCTGCAGGCATCGTGGTGTCACGCTCGTCGTTTGGTATGGCTTCATTCAGCTCCGGTTCCCAAC
GATCAAGGCGAGTTACATGATCCCCCATGTTGTGCAAAAAAGCGGTTAGCTCCTTCGGTCCTCCGATCGT
TGTCAGAAGTAAGTTGGCCGCAGTGTTATCACTCATGGTTATGGCAGCACTGCATAATTCTCTTACTGTC
ATGCCATCCGTAAGATGCTTTTCTGTGACTGGTGAGTACTCAACCAAGTCATTCTGAGAATAGTGTATGC
GGCGACCGAGTTGCTCTTGCCCGGCGTCAACACGGGATAATACCGCGCCACATAGCAGAACTTTAAAAGT
GCTCATCATTGGAAAACGTTCTTCGGGGCGAAAACTCTCAAGGATCTTACCGCTGTTGAGATCCAGTTCG
ATGTAACCCACTCGTGCACCCAACTGATCTTCAGCATCTTTTACTTTCACCAGCGTTTCTGGGTGAGCAA
AAACAGGAAGGCAAAATGCCGCAAAAAAGGGAATAAGGGCGACACGGAAATGTTGAATACTCATACTCTT
CCTTTTTCAATATTATTGAAGCATTTATCAGGGTTATTGTCTCATGAGCGGATACATATTTGAATGTATT
TAGAAAAATAAACAAATAGGGGTTCCGCGCACATTTCCCCGAAAAGTGCCACCTGACGTCTAAGAAACCA
TTATTATCATGACATTAACCTATAAAAATAGGCGTATCACGAGGCCCTTTCGTCTTCAAGAATTCCCGAC
ACCATCGAATGGTGCAAAACCTTTCGCGGTATGGCATGATAGCGCCCGGAAGAGAGTCAATTCAGGGTGG
TGAATGTGAAACCAGTAACGTTATACGATGTCGCAGAGTATGCCGGTGTCTCTTATCAGACCGTTTCCCG
CGTGGTGAACCAGGCCAGCCACGTTTCTGCGAAAACGCGGGAAAAAGTGGAAGCGGCGATGGCGGAGCTG
AATTACATTCCCAACCGCGTGGCACAACAACTGGCGGGCAAACAGTCGTTGCTGATTGGCGTTGCCACCT
CCAGTCTGGCCCTGCACGCGCCGTCGCAAATTGTCGCGGCGATTAAATCTCGCGCCGATCAACTGGGTGC
CAGCGTGGTGGTGTCGATGGTAGAACGAAGCGGCGTCGAAGCCTGTAAAGCGGCGGTGCACAATCTTCTC
GCGCAACGCGTCAGTGGGCTGATCATTAACTATCCGCTGGATGACCAGGATGCCATTGCTGTGGAAGCTG
CCTGCACTAATGTTCCGGCGTTATTTCTTGATGTCTCTGACCAGACACCCATCAACAGTATTATTTTCTC
CCATGAAGACGGTACGCGACTGGGCGTGGAGCATCTGGTCGCATTGGGTCACCAGCAAATCGCGCTGTTA
GCGGGCCCATTAAGTTCTGTCTCGGCGCGTCTGCGTCTGGCTGGCTGGCATAAATATCTCACTCGCAATC
AAATTCAGCCGATAGCGGAACGGGAAGGCGACTGGAGTGCCATGTCCGGTTTTCAACAAACCATGCAAAT
GCTGAATGAGGGCATCGTTCCCACTGCGATGCTGGTTGCCAACGATCAGATGGCGCTGGGCGCAATGCGC
GCCATTACCGAGTCCGGGCTGCGCGTTGGTGCGGATATCTCGGTAGTGGGATACGACGATACCGAAGACA
GCTCATGTTATATCCCGCCGTTAACCACCATCAAACAGGATTTTCGCCTGCTGGGGCAAACCAGCGTGGA
CCGCTTGCTGCAACTCTCTCAGGGCCAGGCGGTGAAGGGCAATCAGCTGTTGCCCGTCTCACTGGTGAAA
AGAAAAACCACCCTGGCGCCCAATACGCAAACCGCCTCTCCCCGCGCGTTGGCCGATTCATTAATGCAGC
TGGCACGACAGGTTTCCCGACTGGAAAGCGGGCAGTGAGCGCAACGCAATTAATGTAAGTTAGCTCACTC
ATTAGGCACAATTCTCATGTTTGACAGCTTATCATCGACTGCACGGTGCACCAATGCTTCTGGCGTCAGG
CAGCCATCGGAAGCTGTGGTATGGCTGTGCAGGTCGTAAATCACTGCATAATTCGTGTCGCTCAAGGCGC
ACTCCCGTTCTGGATAATGTTTTTTGCGCCGACATCATAACGGTTCTGGCAAATATTCTGAAATGAGCTG
Features (pLannotate 1.2.2; 21 found; start..end, strand, type, name):
      1..29      +  promoter       tac promoter: strong E. coli promoter; hybrid between the trp and lac UV5 promoters
     37..53      +  protein_bind   lac operator: The lac repressor binds to the lac operator to inhibit transcription in E. coli. This inhibition can be relieved by adding lactose or isopropyl-β-D-thiogalactopyranoside (IPTG). lac repressor encoded by lacI
    138..155     +  CDS            6xHis: 6xHis affinity tag
    171..824     +  CDS            GST26_SCHJA: Experimental evidence at protein level: Swiss-Prot protein existence level 1. GST isoenzymes appear to play a central role in the parasite detoxification system. Other functions are also suspected including a role in increasing the solubility of haematin in the parasite gut. From Schistosoma japonicum (Blood fluke).
    846..1679    +  CDS            AR (fragment): ANDR_PANTR - Also known as NR3C4. Experimental evidence at protein level: Swiss-Prot protein existence level 1. Steroid hormone receptors are ligand-activated transcription factors that regulate eukaryotic gene expression and affect cellular proliferation and differentiation in target tissues. Transcription factor activity is modulated by bound coactivator and corepressor proteins like ZBTB7A that recruits NCOR1 and NCOR2 to the androgen response elements/ARE on target genes, negatively regulating androgen receptor signaling and androgen-induced cell proliferation. Transcription activation is
   1695..1742    +  terminator     fd terminator (sequence withheld): central terminator from bacteriophage fd (Otsuka and Kunisawa, 1982)
   1747..1959    +  CDS            M13 gene III (fragment) (sequence partly withheld): pIII; III; minor coat protein
   1974..2444    +  CDS            M13 gene III (fragment) (sequence partly withheld): pIII; III; minor coat protein
   2466..2536    +  CDS            TcR (fragment): tetracycline efflux protein; tet; confers resistance to tetracycline
   2778..3158    -  CDS            YPB1_ECOLX: Protein predicted: Swiss-Prot protein existence level 4. From Escherichia coli.
   3175..3326    +  CDS            rop (fragment): Rop protein, which maintains plasmids at low copy number; rop
   3362..3790    -  rep_origin     f1 ori (sequence partly withheld): f1 bacteriophage origin of replication; arrow indicates direction of (+) strand synthesis
   3799..3838    +  CDS            rop (fragment): Rop protein, which maintains plasmids at low copy number; rop
   3940..4080    +  misc_feature   bom: basis of mobility region from pBR322
   4266..4853    -  rep_origin     ori: high-copy-number ColE1/pMB1/pBR322/pUC origin of replication
   5024..5884    -  CDS            AmpR: β-lactamase; bla; confers resistance to ampicillin, carbenicillin, and related antibiotics
   5885..5989    -  promoter       AmpR promoter: bla
   6098..6175    +  promoter       lacIq promoter: lacI (mutant); In the lacIq allele, a single base change in the promoter boosts expression of the lacI gene about 10-fold.
   6176..7258    +  CDS            lacI: lac repressor; lacI; The lac repressor binds to the lac operator to inhibit transcription in E. coli. This inhibition can be relieved by adding lactose or isopropyl-β-D-thiogalactopyranoside (IPTG).
   7271..7292    +  protein_bind   CAP binding site: CAP binding activates transcription in the presence of cAMP. E. coli catabolite activator protein
   7311..7328    +  promoter       tet promoter (fragment): E. coli promoter for tetracycline efflux protein gene
