[The description below was written by a language model from this plasmid's Addgene catalogue record and pLannotate feature annotations shown in this document.]
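Description:
pHH0103_AR_Hormone-recep is a 7.5 kb bacterial expression plasmid built on the pHH0103 backbone for producing and purifying the hormone-receptor (ligand-binding) domain of the human androgen receptor (AR, NR3C4) in E. coli. It is propagated through a ColE1/pBR322-type origin with an adjacent bom region and selected with ampicillin via a β-lactamase gene under its own promoter. The catalogue lists it as low copy. An f1 phage origin is also present and sits between two annotated rop fragments, suggesting it was inserted into that gene.

The expression cassette is driven by the tac promoter with a downstream lac operator. The plasmid carries its own lacI gene under the lacIq promoter, so transcription is held off by abundant repressor and can be induced with IPTG. The open reading frame begins with a 6xHis tag followed by Schistosoma japonicum glutathione S-transferase, and the AR fragment of roughly 830 bp is placed after GST, cloned between SfiI and NotI sites. This arrangement should yield a His-GST-AR domain fusion suitable for purification on nickel or glutathione resins. The annotation tool matched the insert to the chimpanzee AR orthologue, but the catalogue gives the species as human.

A phage fd terminator follows the insert. Beyond it lie two fragments of M13 gene III, along with tetracycline-resistance gene and tet promoter remnants. These appear to be leftovers from a phage-display phagemid and pBR322 ancestry rather than parts of the expressed product. The plasmid belongs to a collection made for a large-scale survey of peptide recognition modules and their high-affinity ligands, in which purified domains serve as binding targets.
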