Addgene plasmid #109847: pHH0103_AR_Hormone-recep
Purpose: Protein expression and purification of AR_Hormone-recep
Depositing lab: Sachdev Sidhu. Depositing organization: University of Toronto. Publication: Large-scale survey and database of high affinity ligands for peptide recognition modules. Teyra J, Kelil A, Jain S, Helmy M, Jajodia R, Hooda Y, Gu J, D'Cruz AA, Nicholson SE, Min J, Sudol M, Kim PM, Bader GD, Sidhu SS. Mol Syst Biol. 2020 Dec;16(12):e9310. doi: 10.15252/msb.20199310. PubMed 33438817.
Backbone
  Vector backbone: pHH0103
  Vector type: Bacterial Expression
Growth in bacteria
  Bacterial resistance: Ampicillin, 100 μg/mL
  Growth temperature: 37°C
  Growth strain: DH5alpha
  Copy number: Low Copy
Gene/Insert
  Gene/Insert name: AR_Hormone-recep
  Species: H. sapiens (human)
  Entrez Gene: AR (a.k.a. AIS, AR8, DHTR, HUMARA, HYSP1, KD, NR3C4, SBMA, SMAX1, TFM)
  Cloning method: Restriction Enzyme; 5′ cloning site Sfi1 (unknown if destroyed); 3′ cloning site Not1 (unknown if destroyed)
Terms and licenses: Academic/Nonprofit Terms; Industry Terms: Not Available to Industry
How to cite: pHH0103_AR_Hormone-recep was a gift from Sachdev Sidhu (Addgene plasmid # 109847 ; http://n2t.net/addgene:109847 ; RRID:Addgene_109847)
