>Addgene plasmid #109847 | pHH0103_AR_Hormone-recep | depositor partial sequence | sequence record 206799 | pHH0103_AR_Hormone-recep sequence 795 bps
GGCCCAGCCGGCCAGTCATATTGAAGGCTATGAATGCCAGCCGATCTTTCTGAACGTCCTGGAAGCGATT
GAACCGGGCGTGGTTTGTGCCGGTCACGATAACAATCAGCCGGACAGCTTCGCAGCACTGCTGAGCTCTC
TGAACGAACTGGGCGAACGTCAACTGGTTCATGTCGTGAAATGGGCAAAGGCTCTGCCGGGTTTTCGCAA
TCTGCACGTCGATGACCAGATGGCAGTGATCCAATATTCTTGGATGGGCCTGATGGTTTTTGCTATGGGT
TGGCGTAGTTTCACCAACGTCAATTCCCGCATGCTGTACTTTGCGCCGGATCTGGTGTTCAACGAATATC
GTATGCATAAATCACGCATGTACTCGCAGTGCGTTCGTATGCGCCACCTGAGCCAAGAATTTGGCTGGCT
GCAGATCACGCCGCAAGAATTTCTGTGTATGAAAGCACTGCTGCTGTTCTCTATTATCCCGGTGGATGGT
CTGAAAAACCAGAAGTTTTTCGACGAACTGCGTATGAACTACATCAAGGAACTGGATCGTATTATCGCGT
GCAAACGCAAGAATCCGACCAGTTGTTCCCGTCGCTTCTACCAGCTGACGAAACTGCTGGACAGCGTGCA
GCCGATCGCACGTGAACTGCATCAATTTACCTTCGATCTGCTGATTAAGAGCCACATGGTTTCTGTCGAC
TTTCCGGAAATGATGGCCGAAATTATCTCAGTGCAGGTTCCGAAAATCCTGTCGGGTAAAGTTAAGCCGA
TTTACTTCCATACGCAAGCGGCCGC
